Addgene plasmid #195300: pOPO685
Purpose: pBAD322-MycaIDCas-PaqCI, arapBAD promoter expressing type I-D Cascade and one spacer array of McCAST (Tn7575), the single spacer is replaced with PaqCI entry site.
Depositing lab: Joseph Peters. Depositing organization: Cornell University. Publication: Discovery and characterization of novel type I-D CRISPR-guided transposons identified among diverse Tn7-like elements in cyanobacteria. Hsieh SC, Peters JE. Nucleic Acids Res. 2023 Jan 25;51(2):765-782. doi: 10.1093/nar/gkac1216. PubMed 36537206.
Backbone
  Vector backbone: pBAD322
  Backbone size w/o insert (bp): 4955
  Total vector size (bp): 10873
  Vector type: Bacterial Expression
Growth in bacteria
  Bacterial resistance: Ampicillin, 100 μg/mL
  Growth temperature: 37°C
  Growth strain: DH5alpha
  Copy number: High Copy
Gene/Insert
  Gene/Insert name: McCAST Cascade and native array with PaqCI entry site
  Species: Myxacorys californica WJT36-NPBG1
  Insert size (bp): 5942
  GenBank ID: JAHHHO010000011 DQ119282.1
  Promoter: Arabinose inducible arapBAD
  Cloning method: Gibson Cloning
  Sequencing primers: 5′ TCCACATTGATTATTTGCACGGCG; 3′ CTGGCAGTTCCCTACTCTCG
Terms and licenses: Academic/Nonprofit Terms; Industry Terms: Not Available to Industry
How to cite: pOPO685 was a gift from Joseph Peters (Addgene plasmid # 195300 ; http://n2t.net/addgene:195300 ; RRID:Addgene_195300)
