[The description below was written by a language model from this plasmid's Addgene catalogue record and pLannotate feature annotations shown in this document.]
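Description:
pOPO685 is a bacterial expression plasmid built on the pBAD322 backbone that supplies the RNA-guided targeting module of McCAST (Tn7575), a type I-D CRISPR-associated transposon from the cyanobacterium Myxacorys californica WJT36-NPBG1. It is about 10.9 kb, of which roughly 5.9 kb is insert assembled by Gibson cloning. The plasmid replicates in E. coli from a ColE1/pMB1-type origin and is selected with ampicillin through the bla gene. The backbone also retains pBR322-derived elements: the bom mobility region, rop, an mbeC fragment and a remnant of the tetracycline resistance gene, along with an M13 phage origin. The catalogue lists the plasmid as high copy, although rop is normally associated with reduced copy number.

Expression is driven by the arabinose-inducible araBAD promoter, with the divergently transcribed araC regulator providing repression without arabinose and activation when it is added. The insert occupies the unannotated stretch between this promoter and a residual multiple cloning site fragment. According to the record, it encodes the type I-D Cascade genes followed by the native CRISPR array reduced to a single spacer position. The feature table does not annotate the individual Cascade genes or repeats. The rrnB T1 and T2 terminators lie downstream and end transcription.

The single spacer has been replaced by a PaqCI entry site. PaqCI is a type IIS restriction enzyme, so this design lets users insert a chosen spacer and program the Cascade complex against a desired target. The construct therefore serves as a guide-cloning and effector plasmid for studying CRISPR-guided transposition. It would presumably be used alongside separate constructs providing the transposase and donor element, which are not present here.
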