Features (pLannotate 1.2.2; 14 found; start..end, strand, type, name):
     90..968     -  CDS            araC: L-arabinose regulatory protein; araC
    995..1279    +  promoter       araBAD promoter: araBAD; promoter of the L-arabinose operon of E. coli; the araC regulatory gene is transcribed in the opposite direction (Guzman et al., 1995)
   7234..7278    +  misc_feature   MCS (fragment): pUC18/19 multiple cloning site
   7362..7477    +  ncRNA          5S rRNA: Accession: RF00001 - 5S ribosomal RNA
   7481..7567    +  terminator     rrnB T1 terminator: Escherichia coli rrnB; transcription terminator T1 from the E. coli rrnB gene
   7659..7686    +  terminator     rrnB T2 terminator: transcription terminator T2 from the E. coli rrnB gene
   7705..7796    +  promoter       AmpR promoter: bla
   7797..8657    +  CDS            AmpR: β-lactamase; bla; confers resistance to ampicillin, carbenicillin, and related antibiotics
   8699..9079    +  rep_origin     M13 ori (sequence partly withheld): M13 bacteriophage origin of replication; arrow indicates direction of (+) strand synthesis
   9265..9853    +  rep_origin     ori: high-copy-number ColE1/pMB1/pBR322/pUC origin of replication
  10039..10179   -  misc_feature   bom: basis of mobility region from pBR322
  10281..10472   -  CDS            rop: Rop protein, which maintains plasmids at low copy number; rop
  10513..10623   +  CDS            mbeC (fragment): MBEC_ECOLX - Experimental evidence at protein level: Swiss-Prot protein existence level 1. Required for efficient mobilization of ColE1 plasmid and is thus essential to promote the specific transfer of the plasmid during conjugation. Probably functions by inducing DNA bending, helping the MbeA relaxase to melt the DNA around the nic site and cleave the phosphodiester bond. Binds specifically double-stranded DNA (dsDNA) containing the ColE1 oriT but does not recognize the inverted repeat (IR). From Escherichia coli.
  10656..10804   -  CDS            TcR (fragment): tetracycline efflux protein; tet; confers resistance to tetracycline
>Addgene plasmid #195300 | pOPO685 | addgene full sequence | sequence record 394739 | Addgene NGS Result
GCATAATGTGCCTGTCAAATGGACGAAGCAGGGATTCTGCAAACCCTATGCTACTCCGTCAAGCCGTCAA
TTGTCTGATTCGTTACCAATTATGACAACTTGACGGCTACATCATTCACTTTTTCTTCACAACCGGCACG
GAACTCGCTCGGGCTGGCCCCGGTGCATTTTTTAAATACCCGCGAGAAATAGAGTTGATCGTCAAAACCA
ACATTGCGACCGACGGTGGCGATAGGCATCCGGGTGGTGCTCAAAAGCAGCTTCGCCTGGCTGATACGTT
GGTCCTCGCGCCAGCTTAAGACGCTAATCCCTAACTGCTGGCGGAAAAGATGTGACAGACGCGACGGCGA
CAAGCAAACATGCTGTGCGACGCTGGCGATATCAAAATTGCTGTCTGCCAGGTGATCGCTGATGTACTGA
CAAGCCTCGCGTACCCGATTATCCATCGGTGGATGGAGCGACTCGTTAATCGCTTCCATGCGCCGCAGTA
ACAATTGCTCAAGCAGATTTATCGCCAGCAGCTCCGAATAGCGCCCTTCCCCTTGCCCGGCGTTAATGAT
TTGCCCAAACAGGTCGCTGAAATGCGGCTGGTGCGCTTCATCCGGGCGAAAGAACCCCGTATTGGCAAAT
ATTGACGGCCAGTTAAGCCATTCATGCCAGTAGGCGCGCGGACGAAAGTAAACCCACTGGTGATACCATT
CGCGAGCCTCCGGATGACGACCGTAGTGATGAATCTCTCCTGGCGGGAACAGCAAAATATCACCCGGTCG
GCAAACAAATTCTCGTCCCTGATTTTTCACCACCCCCTGACCGCGAATGGTGAGATTGAGAATATAACCT
TTCATTCCCAGCGGTCGGTCGATAAAAAAATCGAGATAACCGTTGGCCTCAATCGGCGTTAAACCCGCCA
CCAGATGGGCATTAAACGAGTATCCCGGCAGCAGGGGATCATTTTGCGCTTCAGCCATACTTTTCATACT
CCCGCCATTCAGAGAAGAAACCAATTGTCCATATTGCATCAGACATTGCCGTCACTGCGTCTTTTACTGG
CTCTTCTCGCTAACCAAACCGGTAACCCCGCTTATTAAAAGCATTCTGTAACAAAGCGGGACCAAAGCCA
TGACAAAAACGCGTAACAAAAGTGTCTATAATCACGGCAGAAAAGTCCACATTGATTATTTGCACGGCGT
CACACTTTGCTATGCCATAGCATTTTTATCCATAAGATTAGCGGATCCTACCTGACGCTTTTTATCGCAA
CTCTCTACTGTTTCTCCATACCCGTTTTTTTGGGCTAGCAGGAGGAATTCACCATGAAGCCCTTACTCCA
GACTCTTCTACTTCAAACTCTACCGTCTGACATTGATCCAGTATTGCTGGCTTATGTTGAGACTGTATTA
CCTGCTGTAGAACAGGAGTTCGGTCTGATTCCAGTTTCTAACGATGTTAGTCAAACTGAGCAAAGCTTGC
TGGTTCACATTCTCAATAGTTTGCTGACTGCCTGGAACTTGTTCCCGTTCCTATCCTCAAAATTGGCGCT
ATCAGACAACGAGAAACGATTGCTTTGCTTGAGTCTTATCTTTCAAAATGACAACAGTAAGTGCCAGAGC
CGAGAGAATAATTCGCCTCCTACGCTTGGTGTTAATGAAACCCTAAAACAGTACCGAGCATTTGGAGACA
AACTAAATCTGGCGGCGTTCTGGACTGAGTGGCGTGAGTATTTGACAGATATAGTTTATTTAACCCAAAG
CACCCAACCGCATGCTTTGTCAATCAAGAAGACTGCTCTCAAAATTCCTGCTAATCGCCTAGAGTTGCCT
CTACGTCCATTGCTTCTGTTTGGGGCGATCGCTGCCCAGCTTACTGATCCCGCTGATATTGTCATCAAAC
CGGAAGGCAATGTCTTAAAAGAATGCTTGAAACGTCTGGGTGTTCAGCATCAACTCACTTATCATCGAGT
ACGCGCCTGCACAGGACTCTTAACTGAGGGCATCCACAATGCCATTATGCGTTTTGTACAACCTCTCGAC
TGGCAATCCATTCTGTTCTTTGCCCAAGGGATCGTTTATTTGGTTCCCTCTGACAGCAAACTGCTTGATT
GCTCAAAACTACAAACCTTTATCTGGGAGCAGATTAGTGAGCAGTTAGCAATCAGTATGCTTCGAGGAAA
AGTTGGTTTCAAGCGAGATGGCAAAGGGATGAAAGCTGCGCCTCAAACGCTGGAGCTATTCTCACCAGCT
CAATTCATTCGGAATCTACCCACTGTCATTAATGCCTGTGTCAAGAATGAGACGGAACCTGCAACACCTA
AACGACTGGCAAATCTTGACCTTGATCCAACAGATCGAGAATTTTTAGCTTGTGGGGCGGATCTAAGAAG
CGATCGCATTGCAGAATTTATCCTTTTCTTGCAGAAGAAGTTTTTTGGGACTAATCCTGAATTTATCGAT
CGAGTTCTCGACCAACTGGGCATTCAATCTGCCATCACTCCAGAACAGACTCAAATCTTCTCAAGCGGGG
TAAATAGGGGATGGTATCACGCAGCCGCTTATTACGTCGCCAGTAACCCTCACTTAGACTCAGATGATGT
AACGATCAAGCTTCAGGAGATCGCCAATCAACTAGTGGACTGGGCTGAAGAGAAAGAACTTTTTCCACCT
CAAATCAGTCCGACTCGTGAGGTTTTCAATCAATACTTAGCTCAGTACTTGGAATTCCCAAGGTGGAATA
ATTCAGCGCCATCCTTTCAACATGAATTGGCAACGTATGTAGCGGCAAAAACAAAAGCCGCTAAACAACC
AATTTGCTCCCTCAGTTCCAGTGAATTTGACTCAGAAGACCAGCTAGATTCTGTTGTGCTATTCAAGCCT
CAGCAGTATAGCAACAAGAATCCCCTCGGAGGGTGGCAACTGAAGCGAGGAATTTCTAAACTCTGGTCAT
TAGAGATGCTTCTGCGGCAGTCTTTCTGGTCAGTTTCCGCAGGCAAGCTGGAAGAGCGACAACCTGTCTT
TCTGTACTTTTTTCCCAGTTTGGTTCATTCCCCTCAGGTCGCAAAAGCGATTCGTATCCTAGTCAATCAA
CTTAAACGAGTCAATTTGTGGAAAGTTTGTCGATTCTGGCAGGTACACGGGATGAATGCTAATACCCTGC
GCTTCTACTCTTGGCTGAAGTCTGATCCCAGACCAGACGATAATGGTAAACGTGATCTCCCTTTCCTAGC
AATCACTTACACCACCACAGCTGGTAAAACGACGACACAGGCTTGGATTGAACCTGCTTTTTTGGTATTG
GCGCTCTCACTTGTGCTGGGCATTAAAGTAGTCGCTACGGCAAGTCCAGTACCACTTTATAACAGGAGTA
GCGAGTTCCCCGAAACAGTGAAGATAGACGGACCTGCGAGCTTCTGGAGCCTGTTGGGTTTGCCAACCAG
CATTCGGCTGGAAGAGAAGATCCAGGGACGGGTCAAACACCTGAATGATTGGCTCGATCGCCTACTAATT
GCTTACAGTATTCACCTTGACTGTCAAGCGAATCCCCCTGACTCTCGTTGGCAATTGTTTCCCGGTACAG
TGCAGGCTATAACAACTGATGTCTCAGCGATTTTTAGCCTTGCTCATTCGCATTTTCAAAGTCTTTCGGA
TGACAGAGTTCAACGATACTGGCACTTTGCTCAAGTATGGGCAGCAGGAGATTCAAACATGGAACAGCAA
TTGGAGCTAACTCAGCGACTGGTCCAGGAATATCGCGCGTTCTACCAAGTTCATGTAGCGAAAGCAACCC
ACGCGATCGTGCTCCCGCTGCTAAAGGTTTTAGAGGAGATTCTTTCAACTCCTAGTGATCTGCCAATTGA
AACTCTGATATTACAGACATCGGGACGGTTACATGACGCTTTGAAGCGACAGGAACCCTACAAACGCCCC
CTGATTATGGATCAGTCTTTATCAATTGAGATTCGTGTCAATAACGAGATTCAGGCAATTCAACGATTTG
TCACCACTTGCATCAATGATTTATTTTTAGCTCAGTACAAAGGCGATCGCGCCCTACTGCAAGAACACCG
TAACCGAATTAAATCGGGTGCAGAGTTTGCGTATCGTTTACTAGCTATGCAGGAGCCAAAACCAAAAACG
AAAAAGCAAGAAATTGAAGGAGCACAGATATGAGTGTGTTAGAAGAATTGAAACCTCAATTCCATTCGGC
TTTTCCCCGTCTGGCATCCGGGAAGTATGTTCATGTCTTCCTGGTACGTCACAGTCAATCCTTTCCCGTG
TTTCAAACAGATGGTGTCCTCAATACGGCTCGAACTCAAGCTGGCTTGGATTCCAAAGATGATAAATCTA
GGCAATCGATCAACCGATTGGTCATGTTCAAGCGCAAGCAAGTAACACCCGAACGACTGGTTGGACGACA
ACTGCTACGATCGCTAGGACTAACCAGTGCTGTAGAAGGCGAAGTCAACTTTTGCGAATACAACAGTCAG
AAATCGTGCAAGAAATGCCCAGACTGTATTATCTACGGATTCGGGGTTGGAGACAAAGGTGCAGAACGCT
CGAAAGTCTACTCAGACTCAGCGTTCTCGCTCAGTCCTTATGAAACTTCCCACCGCAGTTTCACCTTCAA
TGCGCCGTCAGAAAATGGCACGATGAGTGAAAAGGGAGAACTGCGAAGTTCGATCAACGATCTAGACCAT
GTCCTGCCGGAAGTGATGTTTCCTAGTGTTGAAACGCTGCGTGATCCCACATTTGAGGGGTTTATTTATG
TGCTGGGCAACCTGATTCGCACGCGCCGCTATGGAGGTCAAGAATCCCGAACCGGGACGATGATGAATCA
CATTGTTGGTATTGCCTTTTGCGATGGTGAAGTTTTCAGCAACTTGTATTTCACACAAGCGCTATATGAT
GCCTTGAATGCAAAGGGGGATATTTGCGTGACGATCGAGGACTTTCGACATGAGGCAGCAAGGGTGGCAA
AAAACTGTCTGAAACAGGAGCCAGTTCGCAGCATCACAATTTTTGGGGCTGAACTCGATGCCTTGCTCGA
AGAAGTGACGGGCATCTATCAGGATGAAGTTAAACAGCGCCTTATTATGACCACGCTTTACCAACAGACC
CAGATCTACAGTGAAAGCTACGGAGCAATTTTTCCTGAGAAGAAGAAAGAGGAAAAGAAAAAAGCACAGC
AAGGCTCTTCGATCTGAGGGATGGTGGAATAATGGTTTTCTATTTTTGCCATTTAACCTTGCATGACAAT
GTTTTCTTTGCCTCACGGGAGATGGGAACTCTCTATGAGACAGAAAAATACCTGCACAATTGGGCACTTA
GCTATGCGCTATTTGAAAGCGCCTACATTCCTAGACCTTATCGATTGGAAGGGGCAGTCGCCCAGCGTCC
TACGTATCTAGAGATTGATAGTGAGCAAAACCTGTTACATCTGAATCAGCAAGGAATTTATGTTTTTCCC
GCCCTGCCGCTTCAGTGGACATATCAGGTCAATACATTCAATGTGTCTCAAGCCTTCTACCATCAAAAAT
CAAGACGGTTGGGCTCGGGAGGACATATTCTCAATTACCCAATCAGCTATGGACGGGCAAAGGAACTCGC
AGTTGGCAGCAAGTACAGAACCTTCATCATTGCTCCTGCCAAAACGAGAATCCCCCGCTGGATAAGACTA
GGCAAATGGTCAGCGAAAATTCGAGTCGAGATCATCCCCATTCCTAAAAGTGGAATTCAAAGGGCAGCAG
GCGAGTATGTTTCTGAGCATCCCCTCAATCCTGTAGATCTCTCTAAAACGACCCGATTATTGCTGTATAA
CCGGATTGTCATGCCACCTTCTAGTCTGGTGAGCCAGGCAAAATTGTTGGGTGACTATTGGGAGATCTCA
AAACCAGCTCAGTGGGCTAAATTGTCTGAGTGGTCAAGCTTAGAGAATTTGCCTGAAACGATTTGTTTGC
CAAGAGGAGTTGCTTATGGAGCTAACACTCTCGTTACCACACCTTGAAGCGACAGCATTGCAGACATTGG
TGATTAAACTCGGGGCTGCGGGCAATGGAGATTTTTCCTTATCCTGTAGCCGAGCACTTCATGCTCAAGT
TCTGAAATGGTTTCAGTTAGGACAACCACAAATTTCTCAAGCAATTCATGATAGTCAGGAGTCTCCCATC
AGCCTCTCAGGACTAATGGGCAAGCGCTTTGGAAGAGTTGTGCAGGAGGGAGATGAATTCTACTTTCGGG
TTGGGTTACTGAATGGAAATCTGCTTGAACCGTTGTTGAAAGGGCTAGAGCAGTGGGAAAGTCAAGTAGT
GCTCCTTTCTAAATTTCCTTTTGTTATCAAAGATATCAATATGTTGCCAGGTAGCCACTTTCTGGTCGGC
TCTTCAGACTACACTCTGCTTGCCCAAATGCCTTCAGACGCAAAAGCGCTAACACTAAGGTTCCTCTCTC
CGACTAGCTTTAAGCTCGCTCAAAATCGGTACATTCAACCAGTTCCATTGCCCGATTCAGTTTTTGGAAG
TTTACAGCGTCGCTGGAATACCTTTGCTCCCAAAGAGTTACGGTTTCCCAAAACTCAATGGGCGGGATTG
ATTTGTGACTTTGAAATTAAATCCCAGCGGCTAAATCTGGACAGGACAGTTGAGCTGGGTTCCGTTGGAT
GGGTTAGATACCAGTTTCCCGATTTGCAACAAGCTAGAATTGCAAACGTTTTGGCTCACTTTGCCTTCTT
CTCAGGAGTAGGACGCAAAACGGCAATGGGCATGGGATTGACTCTACTTAAAGGAACAACTCCAAGTTGA
GTGTGACCAAAACTAGGGCATAGACTTGTGGCAGACTGCAGCAAGTTCCAAATCTTCAGAAGGTTTGCTA
AAACTATTAAAATGCTTAAGACTCAAGGCTCTACTCATTTCTCATGATATAAATAAGTTCAATAATTCCT
GGCTTTAAGGGCTGAATCTTAACTTTCCTAGAATCAGCTTTGCCAAAGACATGGTTAAGATTTTGTCACG
GTTGGCTCTGAGTATGCTAAAGGCTCACGAAACATCCCCCGGTTTGCGGGACTGAAAGGTAAGCAGGTGT
AAGGCCACCTGCGTAAAACTCGTGAAGCATCTCCCGATTTGCGGGATTGTAAAATTATACGACTTCACCC
ATAGGTTGAACTTTAAGTCGTGATCAGAACACAACACGCGAGAAGAACCAGAATGGCAAGTATTACTGCG
ATCGCTTAGTGGAGTGGATTCTAGGTACCCGGGGATCCTCTAGAGTCGACCTGCAGGCATGCAAGCTTGG
CTGTTTTGGCGGATGAGAGAAGATTTTCAGCCTGATACAGATTAAATCAGAACGCAGAAGCGGTCTGATA
AAACAGAATTTGCCTGGCGGCAGTAGCGCGGTGGTCCCACCTGACCCCATGCCGAACTCAGAAGTGAAAC
GCCGTAGCGCCGATGGTAGTGTGGGGTCTCCCCATGCGAGAGTAGGGAACTGCCAGGCATCAAATAAAAC
GAAAGGCTCAGTCGAAAGACTGGGCCTTTCGTTTTATCTGTTGTTTGTCGGTGAACGCTCTCCTGAGTAG
GACAAATCCGCCGGGAGCGGATTTGAACGTTGCGAAGCAACGGCCCGGAGGGTGGCGGGCAGGACGCCCG
CCATAAACTGCCAGGCATCAAATTAAGCAGAAGGCCATCCTGACGGATGGCCTTTTTGCGTTTCTACAAA
CTCTTTTGTTTATTTTTCTAAATACATTCAAATATGTATCCGCTCATGAGACAATAACCCTGATAAATGC
TTCAATAATATTGAAAAAGGAAGAGTATGAGTATTCAACATTTCCGTGTCGCCCTTATTCCCTTTTTTGC
GGCATTTTGCCTTCCTGTTTTTGCTCACCCAGAAACGCTGGTGAAAGTAAAAGATGCTGAAGATCAGTTG
GGTGCACGAGTGGGTTACATCGAACTGGATCTCAACAGCGGTAAGATCCTTGAGAGTTTTCGCCCCGAAG
AACGTTTTCCAATGATGAGCACTTTTAAAGTTCTGCTATGTGGCGCGGTATTATCCCGTGTTGACGCCGG
GCAAGAGCAACTCGGTCGCCGCATACACTATTCTCAGAATGACTTGGTTGAGTACTCACCAGTCACAGAA
AAGCATCTTACGGATGGCATGACAGTAAGAGAATTATGCAGTGCTGCCATAACCATGAGTGATAACACTG
CGGCCAACTTACTTCTGACAACGATCGGAGGACCGAAGGAGCTAACCGCTTTTTTGCACAACATGGGGGA
TCATGTAACTCGCCTTGATCGTTGGGAACCGGAGCTGAATGAAGCCATACCAAACGACGAGCGTGACACC
ACGATGCCTGTAGCAATGGCAACAACGTTGCGCAAACTATTAACTGGCGAACTACTTACTCTAGCTTCCC
GGCAACAATTAATAGACTGGATGGAGGCGGATAAAGTTGCAGGACCACTTCTGCGCTCGGCCCTTCCGGC
TGGCTGGTTTATTGCTGATAAATCTGGAGCCGGTGAGCGTGGGTCTCGCGGTATCATTGCAGCACTGGGG
CCAGATGGTAAGCCCTCCCGTATCGTAGTTATCTACACGACGGGGAGTCAGGCAACTATGGATGAACGAA
ATAGACAGATCGCTGAGATAGGTGCCTCACTGATTAAGCATTGGTAACTGTCAGACCAAGTTTACTCATA
TATACTTTAGATTGATT
[125 nt withheld, positions 8698-8822]
C
[141 nt withheld, positions 8824-8964]
CCTTTGACGTTGGAGTCCACGTTCTTT
[37 nt withheld, positions 8992-9028]
ACCCTATCTCGGGCTATTCTTTTGATTTATAAGGGATTTTGCCGATTTCGGCCTATTGGTTAAAAAATGA
GCTGATTTAACAAAAATTTAACGCGAATTTTAACAAAATATTAACGTTTACAATTTAAAAGGATCTAGGT
GAAGATCCTTTTTGATAATCTCATGACCAAAATCCCTTAACGTGAGTTTTCGTTCCACTGAGCGTCAGAC
CCCGTAGAAAAGATCAAAGGATCTTCTTGAGATCCTTTTTTTCTGCGCGTAATCTGCTGCTTGCAAACAA
AAAAACCACCGCTACCAGCGGTGGTTTGTTTGCCGGATCAAGAGCTACCAACTCTTTTTCCGAAGGTAAC
TGGCTTCAGCAGAGCGCAGATACCAAATACTGTCCTTCTAGTGTAGCCGTAGTTAGGCCACCACTTCAAG
AACTCTGTAGCACCGCCTACATACCTCGCTCTGCTAATCCTGTTACCAGTGGCTGCTGCCAGTGGCGATA
AGTCGTGTCTTACCGGGTTGGACTCAAGACGATAGTTACCGGATAAGGCGCAGCGGTCGGGCTGAACGGG
GGGTTCGTGCACACAGCCCAGCTTGGAGCGAACGACCTACACCGAACTGAGATACCTACAGCGTGAGCTA
TGAGAAAGCGCCACGCTTCCCGAAGGGAGAAAGGCGGACAGGTATCCGGTAAGCGGCAGGGTCGGAACAG
GAGAGCGCACGAGGGAGCTTCCAGGGGGAAACGCCTGGTATCTTTATAGTCCTGTCGGGTTTCGCCACCT
CTGACTTGAGCGTCGATTTTTGTGATGCTCGTCAGGGGGGCGGAGCCTATGGAAAAACGCCAGCAACGCG
GCCTTTTTACGGTTCCTGGCCTTTTGCTGGCCTTTTGCTCACATGTTCTTTCCTGCGTTATCCCCTGATT
CTGTGGATAACCGTATTACCGCCTTTGAGTGAGCTGATACCGCTCGCCGCAGCCGAACGACCGAGCGCAG
CGAGTCAGTGAGCGAGGAAGCGGAAGAGCGCCTGATGCGGTATTTTCTCCTTACGCATCTGTGCGGTATT
TCACACCGCATATGGTGCACTCTCAGTACAATCTGCTCTGATGCCGCATAGTTAAGCCAGTATACACTCC
GCTATCGCTACGTGACTGGGTCATGGCTGCGCCCCGACACCCGCCAACACCCGCTGACGCGCCCTGACGG
GCTTGTCTGCTCCCGGCATCCGCTTACAGACAAGCTGTGACCGTCTCCGGGAGCTGCATGTGTCAGAGGT
TTTCACCGTCATCACCGAAACGCGCGAGGCAGCTGCGGTAAAGCTCATCAGCGTGGTCGTGAAGCGATTC
ACAGATGTCTGCCTGTTCATCCGCGTCCAGCTCGTTGAGTTTCTCCAGAAGCGTTAATGTCTGGCTTCTG
ATAAAGCGGGCCATGTTAAGGGCGGTTTTTTCCTGTTTGGTCACTGATGCCTCCGTGTAAGGGGGATTTC
TGTTCATGGGGGTAATGATACCGATGAAACGAGAGAGGATGCTCACGATACGGGTTACTGATGATGAACA
TGCCCGGTTACTGGAACGTTGTGAGGGTAAACAACTGGCGGTATGGATGCGGCGGGACCAGAGAAAAATC
ACTCAGGGTCAATGCCAGCTAGCAGCACGCCATAGTGACTGGCGATGCTGTCGGAATGGACGATATCCCG
CAAGAGGCCCGGCAGTACCGGCATAACCAAGCCTATGCCTACAGCATCCAGGGTGACGGTGCCGAGGATG
ACGATGAGCGCATTGTTAGATTTCATACACGGTGCCTGACTGCGTTAGCAATTTAACTGTGATAAACTAC
CGCATTAAAGCTAGCTTATCGAT
